>Addgene plasmid #142348 | TFORF2649 | addgene full sequence | sequence record 397206 | Addgene NGS Result
TTAATGTAGTCTTATGCAATACTCTTGTAGTCTTGCAACATGGTAACGATGAGTTAGCAACATGCCTTAC
AAGGAGAGAAAAAGCACCGTGCATGCCGATTGGTGGAAGTAAGGTGGTACGATCGTGCCTTATTAGGAAG
GCAACAGACGGGTCTGACATGGATTGGACGAACCACTGAATTGCCGCATTGCAGAGATATTGTATTTAAG
TGCCTAGCTCGATACATAAACGGGTCTCTCTGGTTAGACCAGATCTGAGCCTGGGAGCTCTCTGGCTAAC
TAGGGAACCCACTGCTTAAGCCTCAATAAAGCTTGCCTTGAGTGCTTCAAGTAGTGTGTGCCCGTCTGTT
GTGTGACTCTGGTAACTAGAGATCCCTCAGACCCTTTTAGTCAGTGTGGAAAATCTCTAGCAGTGGCGCC
CGAACAGGGACTTGAAAGCGAAAGGGAAACCAGAGGAGCTCTCTCGACGCAGGACTCGGCTTGCTGAAGC
GCGCACGGCAAGAGGCGAGGGGCGGCGACTGGTGAGTACGCCAAAAATTTTGACTAGCGGAGGCTAGAAG
GAGAGAGATGGGTGCGAGAGCGTCAGTATTAAGCGGGGGAGAATTAGATCGCGATGGGAAAAAATTCGGT
TAAGGCCAGGGGGAAAGAAAAAATATAAATTAAAACATATAGTATGGGCAAGCAGGGAGCTAGAACGATT
CGCAGTTAATCCTGGCCTGTTAGAAACATCAGAAGGCTGTAGACAAATACTGGGACAGCTACAACCATCC
CTTCAGACAGGATCAGAAGAACTTAGATCATTATATAATACAGTAGCAACCCTCTATTGTGTGCATCAAA
GGATAGAGATAAAAGACACCAAGGAAGCTTTAGACAAGATAGAGGAAGAGCAAAACAAAAGTAAGACCAC
CGCACAGCAAGCGGCCGCTGATCTTCAGACCTGGAGGAGGAGATATGAGGGACAATTGGAGAAGTGAATT
ATATAAATATAAAGTAGTAAAAATTGAACCATTAGGAGTAGCACCCACCAAGGCAAAGAGAAGAGTGGTG
CAGAGAGAAAAAAGAGCAGTGGGAATAGGAGCTTTGTTCCTTGGGTTCTTGGGAGCAGCAGGAAGCACTA
TGGGCGCAGCGTCAATGACGCTGACGGTACAGGCCAGACAATTATTGTCTGGTATAGTGCAGCAGCAGAA
CAATTTGCTGAGGGCTATTGAGGCGCAACAGCATCTGTTGCAACTCACAGTCTGGGGCATCAAGCAGCTC
CAGGCAAGAATCCTGGCTGTGGAAAGATACCTAAAGGATCAACAGCTCCTGGGGATTTGGGGTTGCTCTG
GAAAACTCATTTGCACCACTGCTGTGCCTTGGAATGCTAGTTGGAGTAATAAATCTCTGGAACAGATTTG
GAATCACACGACCTGGATGGAGTGGGACAGAGAAATTAACAATTACACAAGCTTAATACACTCCTTAATT
GAAGAATCGCAAAACCAGCAAGAAAAGAATGAACAAGAATTATTGGAATTAGATAAATGGGCAAGTTTGT
GGAATTGGTTTAACATAACAAATTGGCTGTGGTATATAAAATTATTCATAATGATAGTAGGAGGCTTGGT
AGGTTTAAGAATAGTTTTTGCTGTACTTTCTATAGTGAATAGAGTTAGGCAGGGATATTCACCATTATCG
TTTCAGACCCACCTCCCAACCCCGAGGGGACCCATGCATTGCATCTCAATTAGTCAGCAACCAGGTGTGG
AAAGTCCCCAGGCTCCCCAGCAGGCAGAAGTATGCAAAGCATGCGTCTCAATTAGTCAGCAACCATAGTC
CCGCCCCTAACTCCGCCCATCCCGCCCCTAACTCCGCCCAGTTCCGCCCATTCTCCGCCCCATGGCTGAC
TAATTTTTTTTATTTATGCAGAGGCCGAGGCCGCCTCGGCCTCTGAGCTATTCCAGAAGTAGTGAGGAGG
CTTTTTTGGAGGCCTAGGCTTTTGCAAAAAGCTTTCTAGAGGTACCACCGGAGCTTACCATGACCGAGTA
CAAGCCCACGGTGCGCCTCGCCACCCGCGACGACGTCCCCAGGGCCGTACGCACCCTCGCCGCCGCGTTC
GCCGACTACCCCGCCACGCGCCACACCGTCGATCCGGACCGCCACATCGAGCGGGTCACCGAGCTGCAAG
AACTCTTCCTCACGCGCGTCGGGCTCGACATCGGCAAGGTGTGGGTCGCGGACGACGGCGCCGCCGTGGC
GGTCTGGACCACGCCGGAGAGCGTCGAAGCGGGGGCGGTGTTCGCCGAGATCGGCCCGCGCATGGCCGAG
TTGAGCGGTTCCCGGCTGGCCGCGCAGCAACAGATGGAAGGCCTCCTGGCGCCGCACCGGCCCAAGGAGC
CCGCGTGGTTCCTGGCCACCGTCGGCGTCTCGCCCGACCACCAGGGCAAGGGTCTGGGCAGCGCCGTCGT
GCTCCCCGGAGTGGAGGCGGCCGAGCGCGCCGGGGTGCCCGCCTTCCTGGAGACCTCCGCGCCCCGCAAC
CTCCCCTTCTACGAGCGGCTCGGCTTCACCGTCACCGCCGACGTCGAGGTGCCCGAAGGACCGCGCACCT
GGTGCATGACCCGCAAGCCCGGTGCCAGTTAACGAATTCTAGATCTTGAGACAAATGGCAGTATTCATCC
ACAATTTTAAAAGAAAAGGGGGGATTGGGGGGTACAGTGCAGGGGAAAGAATAGTAGACATAATAGCAAC
AGACATACAAACTAAAGAATTACAAAAACAAATTACAAAAATTCAAAATTTTCGGGTTTATTACAGGGAC
AGCAGAGATCCACTTTGGCGCCGGCTCGAGGCCTGCAGGTGCAAAGATGGATAAAGTTTTAAACAGAGAG
GAATCTTTGCAGCTAATGGACCTTCTAGGTCTTGAAAGGAGTGGGAATTGGCTCCGGTGCCCGTCAGTGG
GCAGAGCGCACATCGCCCACAGTCCCCGAGAAGTTGGGGGGAGGGGTCGGCAATTGAACCGGTGCCTAGA
GAAGGTGGCGCGGGGTAAACTGGGAAAGTGATGTCGTGTACTGGCTCCGCCTTTTTCCCGAGGGTGGGGG
AGAACCGTATATAAGTGCAGTAGTCGCCGTGAACGTTCTTTTTCGCAACGGGTTTGCCGCCAGAACACAG
GTAAGTGCCGTGTGTGGTTCCCGCGGGCCTGGCCTCTTTACGGGTTATGGCCCTTGCGTGCCTTGAATTA
CTTCCACCTGGCTGCAGTACGTGATTCTTGATCCCGAGCTTCGGGTTGGAAGTGGGTGGGAGAGTTCGAG
GCCTTGCGCTTAAGGAGCCCCTTCGCCTCGTGCTTGAGTTGAGGCCTGGCCTGGGCGCTGGGGCCGCCGC
GTGCGAATCTGGTGGCACCTTCGCGCCTGTCTCGCTGCTTTCGATAAGTCTCTAGCCATTTAAAATTTTT
GATGACCTGCTGCGACGCTTTTTTTCTGGCAAGATAGTCTTGTAAATGCGGGCCAAGATCTGCACACTGG
TATTTCGGTTTTTGGGGCCGCGGGCGGCGACGGGGCCCGTGCGTCCCAGCGCACATGTTCGGCGAGGCGG
GGCCTGCGAGCGCGGCCACCGAGAATCGGACGGGGGTAGTCTCAAGCTGGCCGGCCTGCTCTGGTGCCTG
GCCTCGCGCCGCCGTGTATCGCCCCGCCCTGGGCGGCAAGGCTGGCCCGGTCGGCACCAGTTGCGTGAGC
GGAAAGATGGCCGCTTCCCGGCCCTGCTGCAGGGAGCTCAAAATGGAGGACGCGGCGCTCGGGAGAGCGG
GCGGGTGAGTCACCCACACAAAGGAAAAGGGCCTTTCCGTCCTCAGCCGTCGCTTCATGTGACTCCACGG
AGTACCGGGCGCCGTCCAGGCACCTCGATTAGTTCTCGAGCTTTTGGAGTACGTCGTCTTTAGGTTGGGG
GGAGGGGTTTTATGCGATGGAGTTTCCCCACACTGAGTGGGTGGAGACTGAAGTTAGGCCAGCTTGGCAC
TTGATGTAATTCTCCTTGGAATTTGCCCTTTTTGAGTTTGGATCTTGGTTCATTCTCAAGCCTCAGACAG
TGGTTCAAAGTTTTTTTCTTCCATTTCAGGTGTCGTGAGGCTAGCACCGCCACCATGGCGGCAGCAGCCG
CTCTGAGGGCGCCTGCTCAGAGCAGTGTGACCTTTGAAGATGTGGCTGTAAACTTTTCCCTGGAGGAATG
GAGTCTTCTTAATGAGGCTCAGAGATGCCTGTACCGTGACGTGATGCTGGAGACCTTGACACTTATATCC
TCCCTGGGTTGTTGGCATGGAGGGGAAGATGAGGCAGCACCTTCTAAGCAGAGCACGTGTATACATATAT
ACAAAGACCAGGGAGGTCATAGTGGAGAAAGGCCTTATGAGTGTGGGGAATATAGGAAATTATTTAAGAA
CAAGTCCTGCCTCACTGAACCCAGAAGAGATCACAAACACAGGAATGTTCGCACTGGAGAAAGGCCTTAT
GAGTGCAGCAAATATGGGAAATTATTTCACCAAAAGCCTACACTCCATATTCATGAGAGATTTCATACTG
GGCAAAAGACCTATGAGTGCAGTGAGTGTGGAAAATCATTTCACCAAAGCTCTTCACTCTTGCAGCGTCA
GACACTTCACACTAGAGAAAGGCCTTATGAGTGTATTGAATGTGGGAAAGCCTTTGCTGAAAAGTCCAGT
CTCATTAACCACAGGAAAGTTCACTCTGGAGCAAAGCGTTATGAATGCAATGAATGTGGGAAGTCCTTTG
CTTATACATCTAGTCTCATTAAACACAGGAGGATTCACACTGGAGAGAGGCCTTATGAGTGCAGTGAATG
TGGGAGATCCTTTGCTGAAAACTCCAGTCTTATTAAACACTTGAGAGTTCACACAGGAGAAAGGCCTTAT
GAATGCGTTGAGTGTGGAAAATCATTTCGCCGAAGCTCTTCACTCTTGCAGCATCAGAGAGTTCACACTA
GAGAAAGGCCTTATGAATGTAGTGAATGTGGGAAATCCTTTAGCTTAAGGTCCAACCTCATTCACCATCA
GCGAGTTCATACTGGAGAAAGGCATGAGTGCGGGCAGTGTGGGAAATCCTTTAGCCGAAAATCTAGCCTT
ATTATACATCTGAGAGTTCACACTGGAGAAAGGCCTTATGAGTGCAGTGACTGTGGGAAATCCTTTGCTG
AAAACTCCAGCCTTATTAAACACTTGAGAGTTCACACTGGAGAAAGGCCATATGAATGCATTGATTGTGG
AAAATCATTTCGCCACAGTTCTTCGTTCCGTCGCCATCAGAGAGTTCATACTGGAATGAGGCCTTATAAG
TAGTAATGAACTAGTCCGTAACTTGAAAGTATTTCGATTTCTTGGCTTTATATATCTTGTGGAAAGGACG
AGGAGCGCTAGAATGGTCCGTCTCAACGCGTTAAGTCGACAATCAACCTCTGGATTACAAAATTTGTGAA
AGATTGACTGGTATTCTTAACTATGTTGCTCCTTTTACGCTATGTGGATACGCTGCTTTAATGCCTTTGT
ATCATGCTATTGCTTCCCGTATGGCTTTCATTTTCTCCTCCTTGTATAAATCCTGGTTGCTGTCTCTTTA
TGAGGAGTTGTGGCCCGTTGTCAGGCAACGTGGCGTGGTGTGCACTGTGTTTGCTGACGCAACCCCCACT
GGTTGGGGCATTGCCACCACCTGTCAGCTCCTTTCCGGGACTTTCGCTTTCCCCCTCCCTATTGCCACGG
CGGAACTCATCGCCGCCTGCCTTGCCCGCTGCTGGACAGGGGCTCGGCTGTTGGGCACTGACAATTCCGT
GGTGTTGTCGGGGAAATCATCGTCCTTTCCTTGGCTGCTCGCCTGTGTTGCCACCTGGATTCTGCGCGGG
ACGTCCTTCTGCTACGTCCCTTCGGCCCTCAATCCAGCGGACCTTCCTTCCCGCGGCCTGCTGCCGGCTC
TGCGGCCTCTTCCGCGTCTTCGCCTTCGCCCTCAGACGAGTCGGATCTCCCTTTGGGCCGCCTCCCCGCG
TCGACTTTAAGACCAATGACTTACAAGGCAGCTGTAGATCTTAGCCACTTTTTAAAAGAAAAGGGGGGAC
TGGAAGGGCTAATTCACTCCCAACGAAGACAAGATCTGCTTTTTGCTTGTACTGGGTCTCTCTGGTTAGA
CCAGATCTGAGCCTGGGAGCTCTCTGGCTAACTAGGGAACCCACTGCTTAAGCCTCAATAAAGCTTGCCT
TGAGTGCTTCAAGTAGTGTGTGCCCGTCTGTTGTGTGACTCTGGTAACTAGAGATCCCTCAGACCCTTTT
AGTCAGTGTGGAAAATCTCTAGCAGTACGTATAGTAGTTCATGTCATCTTATTATTCAGTATTTATAACT
TGCAAAGAAATGAATATCAGAGAGTGAGAGGAACTTGTTTATTGCAGCTTATAATGGTTACAAATAAAGC
AATAGCATCACAAATTTCACAAATAAAGCATTTTTTTCACTGCATTCTAGTTGTGGTTTGTCCAAACTCA
TCAATGTATCTTATCATGTCTGGCTCTAGCTATCCCGCCCCTAACTCCGCCCATCCCGCCCCTAACTCCG
CCCAGTTCCGCCCATTCTCCGCCCCATGGCTGACTAATTTTTTTTATTTATGCAGAGGCCGAGGCCGCCT
CGGCCTCTGAGCTATTCCAGAAGTAGTGAGGAGGCTTTTTTGGAGGCCTAGGGACGTACCCAATTCGCCC
TATAGTGAGTCGTATTACGCGCGCTCACTGGCCGTCGTTTTACAACGTCGTGACTGGGAAAACCCTGGCG
TTACCCAACTTAATCGCCTTGCAGCACATCCCCCTTTCGCCAGCTGGCGTAATAGCGAAGAGGCCCGCAC
CGATCGCCCTTCCCAACAGTTGCGCAGCCTGAATGGCGAATGGG
[124 nt withheld, positions 6905-7028]
C
[91 nt withheld, positions 7030-7120]
A
[49 nt withheld, positions 7122-7170]
CCTTTGACGTTGGAGTCCACGTTCTTT
[37 nt withheld, positions 7198-7234]
ACCCTATCTCGGTCTATTCTTTTGATTTATAAGGGATTTTGCCGATTTCGGCCTATTGGTTAAAAAATGA
GCTGATTTAACAAAAATTTAACGCGAATTTTAACAAAATATTAACGCTTACAATTTAGGTGGCACTTTTC
GGGGAAATGTGCGCGGAACCCCTATTTGTTTATTTTTCTAAATACATTCAAATATGTATCCGCTCATGAG
ACAATAACCCTGATAAATGCTTCAATAATATTGAAAAAGGAAGAGTATGAGTATTCAACATTTCCGTGTC
GCCCTTATTCCCTTTTTTGCGGCATTTTGCCTTCCTGTTTTTGCTCACCCAGAAACGCTGGTGAAAGTAA
AAGATGCTGAAGATCAGTTGGGTGCACGAGTGGGTTACATCGAACTGGATCTCAACAGCGGTAAGATCCT
TGAGAGTTTTCGCCCCGAAGAACGTTTTCCAATGATGAGCACTTTTAAAGTTCTGCTATGTGGCGCGGTA
TTATCCCGTATTGACGCCGGGCAAGAGCAACTCGGTCGCCGCATACACTATTCTCAGAATGACTTGGTTG
AGTACTCACCAGTCACAGAAAAGCATCTTACGGATGGCATGACAGTAAGAGAATTATGCAGTGCTGCCAT
AACCATGAGTGATAACACTGCGGCCAACTTACTTCTGACAACGATCGGAGGACCGAAGGAGCTAACCGCT
TTTTTGCACAACATGGGGGATCATGTAACTCGCCTTGATCGTTGGGAACCGGAGCTGAATGAAGCCATAC
CAAACGACGAGCGTGACACCACGATGCCTGTAGCAATGGCAACAACGTTGCGCAAACTATTAACTGGCGA
ACTACTTACTCTAGCTTCCCGGCAACAATTAATAGACTGGATGGAGGCGGATAAAGTTGCAGGACCACTT
CTGCGCTCGGCCCTTCCGGCTGGCTGGTTTATTGCTGATAAATCTGGAGCCGGTGAGCGTGGGTCTCGCG
GTATCATTGCAGCACTGGGGCCAGATGGTAAGCCCTCCCGTATCGTAGTTATCTACACGACGGGGAGTCA
GGCAACTATGGATGAACGAAATAGACAGATCGCTGAGATAGGTGCCTCACTGATTAAGCATTGGTAACTG
TCAGACCAAGTTTACTCATATATACTTTAGATTGATTTAAAACTTCATTTTTAATTTAAAAGGATCTAGG
TGAAGATCCTTTTTGATAATCTCATGACCAAAATCCCTTAACGTGAGTTTTCGTTCCACTGAGCGTCAGA
CCCCGTAGAAAAGATCAAAGGATCTTCTTGAGATCCTTTTTTTCTGCGCGTAATCTGCTGCTTGCAAACA
AAAAAACCACCGCTACCAGCGGTGGTTTGTTTGCCGGATCAAGAGCTACCAACTCTTTTTCCGAAGGTAA
CTGGCTTCAGCAGAGCGCAGATACCAAATACTGTTCTTCTAGTGTAGCCGTAGTTAGGCCACCACTTCAA
GAACTCTGTAGCACCGCCTACATACCTCGCTCTGCTAATCCTGTTACCAGTGGCTGCTGCCAGTGGCGAT
AAGTCGTGTCTTACCGGGTTGGACTCAAGACGATAGTTACCGGATAAGGCGCAGCGGTCGGGCTGAACGG
GGGGTTCGTGCACACAGCCCAGCTTGGAGCGAACGACCTACACCGAACTGAGATACCTACAGCGTGAGCT
ATGAGAAAGCGCCACGCTTCCCGAAGGGAGAAAGGCGGACAGGTATCCGGTAAGCGGCAGGGTCGGAACA
GGAGAGCGCACGAGGGAGCTTCCAGGGGGAAACGCCTGGTATCTTTATAGTCCTGTCGGGTTTCGCCACC
TCTGACTTGAGCGTCGATTTTTGTGATGCTCGTCAGGGGGGCGGAGCCTATGGAAAAACGCCAGCAACGC
GGCCTTTTTACGGTTCCTGGCCTTTTGCTGGCCTTTTGCTCACATGTTCTTTCCTGCGTTATCCCCTGAT
TCTGTGGATAACCGTATTACCGCCTTTGAGTGAGCTGATACCGCTCGCCGCAGCCGAACGACCGAGCGCA
GCGAGTCAGTGAGCGAGGAAGCGGAAGAGCGCCCAATACGCAAACCGCCTCTCCCCGCGCGTTGGCCGAT
TCATTAATGCAGCTGGCACGACAGGTTTCCCGACTGGAAAGCGGGCAGTGAGCGCAACGCAATTAATGTG
AGTTAGCTCACTCATTAGGCACCCCAGGCTTTACACTTTATGCTTCCGGCTCGTATGTTGTGTGGAATTG
TGAGCGGATAACAATTTCACACAGGAAACAGCTATGACCATGATTACGCCAAGCGCGCAATTAACCCTCA
CTAAAGGGAACAAAAGCTGGAGCTGCAAGC
Features (pLannotate 1.2.2; 31 found; start..end, strand, type, name):
      5..231     +  promoter       RSV promoter: Rous sarcoma virus enhancer/promoter
    232..412     +  LTR            5' LTR (truncated): truncated 5' long terminal repeat (LTR) from HIV-1
    459..584     +  misc_feature   HIV-1 Ψ: packaging signal of human immunodeficiency virus type 1
    568..931     +  CDS            HIV-1 gag (fragment): gag protein from human immunodeficiency virus 1; gag
   1077..1310    +  misc_feature   RRE: The Rev response element (RRE) of HIV-1 allows for Rev-dependent mRNA export from the nucleus to the cytoplasm.
   1687..1713    +  CDS            Rev (fragment): human immunodeficiency virus 1 (HIV-1) Rev protein; rev; enhances nuclear export of unspliced and incompletely spliced viral mRNAs
   1720..1743    +  promoter       SV40 promoter (fragment): SV40 early promoter
   1744..1815    +  promoter       SV40 promoter (fragment): SV40 enhancer and early promoter
   1839..1974    +  rep_origin     SV40 ori: SV40 origin of replication
   2020..2616    +  CDS            PuroR (fragment): puromycin N-acetyltransferase; pac from Streptomyces; confers resistance to puromycin
   2665..2782    +  misc_feature   cPPT/CTS: central polypurine tract and central termination sequence of HIV-1
   2847..2913    +  CDS            small t antigen (fragment): SV40 (simian virus 40) small t antigen
   2920..4098    +  promoter       EF-1α promoter: strong constitutive promoter for human elongation factor EF-1α
   4115..4543    +  CDS            ZNF586 (fragment): ZN586_HUMAN - Experimental evidence at transcript level: Swiss-Prot protein existence level 2. May be involved in transcriptional regulation. From Homo sapiens (Human).
   5336..5389    +  promoter       U6 promoter (fragment): RNA polymerase III promoter for human U6 snRNA
   5431..6019    +  misc_feature   WPRE: woodchuck hepatitis virus posttranscriptional regulatory element
   6070..6089    +  misc_feature   cPPT/CTS (fragment): central polypurine tract and central termination sequence of HIV-1
   6091..6324    +  LTR            3' LTR (ΔU3): self-inactivating 3' long terminal repeat (LTR) from HIV-1
   6402..6523    +  polyA_signal   SV40 poly(A) signal: SV40 polyadenylation signal
   6563..6698    +  rep_origin     SV40 ori: SV40 origin of replication
   6719..6737    -  promoter       T7 promoter: promoter for bacteriophage T7 RNA polymerase
   6745..6900    +  CDS            lacZα (fragment): LacZα fragment of β-galactosidase; lacZ fragment
   6905..7333    +  rep_origin     f1 ori (sequence partly withheld): f1 bacteriophage origin of replication; arrow indicates direction of (+) strand synthesis
   7386..7490    +  promoter       AmpR promoter: bla
   7491..8351    +  CDS            AmpR: β-lactamase; bla; confers resistance to ampicillin, carbenicillin, and related antibiotics
   8522..9110    +  rep_origin     ori: high-copy-number ColE1/pMB1/pBR322/pUC origin of replication
   9293..9385    +  CDS            lacI (fragment): lac repressor; lacI; The lac repressor binds to the lac operator to inhibit transcription in E. coli. This inhibition can be relieved by adding lactose or isopropyl-β-D-thiogalactopyranoside (IPTG).
   9398..9419    +  protein_bind   CAP binding site: CAP binding activates transcription in the presence of cAMP. E. coli catabolite activator protein
   9434..9464    +  promoter       lac promoter: promoter for the E. coli lac operon
   9472..9488    +  protein_bind   lac operator: The lac repressor binds to the lac operator to inhibit transcription in E. coli. This inhibition can be relieved by adding lactose or isopropyl-β-D-thiogalactopyranoside (IPTG). lac repressor encoded by lacI
   9533..9551    +  promoter       T3 promoter: promoter for bacteriophage T3 RNA polymerase
