[The description below was written by a language model from this plasmid's Addgene catalogue record and pLannotate feature annotations shown in this document.]
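Description:
TFORF2649 is a third-generation-style, self-inactivating lentiviral expression plasmid built on the pLX_TRC317 backbone, carrying the human zinc-finger gene ZNF586 as one member of a barcoded transcription factor ORF collection. In bacteria it is maintained through a high-copy ColE1/pUC-type origin and selected with ampicillin via the β-lactamase gene. An f1 origin and remnants of a lac/T7/T3 cloning region are also present in the backbone. The depositor notes that the plasmid can recombine, which is a common concern with LTR-containing vectors.

The viral genome is transcribed from an RSV promoter fused to a truncated HIV-1 5' LTR. It includes the Ψ packaging signal with a gag fragment, the RRE for Rev-dependent nuclear export, a cPPT/CTS element, and a ΔU3 3' LTR that inactivates the LTR promoter after integration, followed by an SV40 polyadenylation signal. Two expression units sit between the LTRs. An SV40 early promoter drives puromycin N-acetyltransferase for selection of transduced mammalian cells. Downstream of it, the strong constitutive EF-1α promoter drives the ZNF586 ORF, with a WPRE placed after the insert to enhance transcript stability and expression. The automated annotation labels only a fragment of ZNF586, although the catalogue gives an insert of about 1.3 kb, so the rest of the ORF region is simply unannotated. The unique 24-bp barcode mentioned in the record is also not annotated, so its exact position is not stated.

The construct is intended for lentiviral overexpression of ZNF586, alone or in pooled transcription factor screens such as directed differentiation studies, where the barcode identifies which factor each cell received.
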