Addgene plasmid #142348: TFORF2649
Purpose: Lentiviral vector for overexpressing transcription factor ORFs with unique 24-bp barcodes. Barcodes facilitate identification of transcription factors in pooled screens.
Depositing lab: Feng Zhang. Depositing organization: Broad Institute. Publication: A transcription factor atlas of directed differentiation. Joung J, Ma S, Tay T, Geiger-Schuller KR, Kirchgatterer PC, Verdine VK, Guo B, Arias-Garcia MA, Allen WE, Singh A, Kuksenko O, Abudayyeh OO, Gootenberg JS, Fu Z, Macrae RK, Buenrostro JD, Regev A, Zhang F. Cell. 2023 Jan 5;186(1):209-229.e26. doi: 10.1016/j.cell.2022.11.026. PubMed 36608654.
Backbone
  Vector backbone: pLX_TRC317
  Backbone manufacturer: Broad Institute Genetic Perturbation Platform
  Backbone size w/o insert (bp): 8264
  Vector type: Mammalian Expression, Lentiviral
  Selectable markers: Puromycin
Growth in bacteria
  Bacterial resistance: Ampicillin, 100 μg/mL
  Growth temperature: 37°C
  Growth strain: NEB Stable
  Copy number: High Copy
Gene/Insert
  Gene/Insert name: ZNF586
  Species: H. sapiens (human)
  Insert size (bp): 1310
  Entrez Gene: ZNF586
  Promoter: EF1a
  Cloning method: Unknown
  Sequencing primers: 5′ GGGTGGAGACTGAAGTTAGGCCAG; 3′ CACATAGCGTAAAAGGAGCAACATAG
Terms and licenses: Academic/Nonprofit Terms; Industry Terms: Not Available to Industry
Depositor comments: NM_017652,ENST00000396154 . The transcription factor ORF portion of this plasmid was synthesized by Genewiz. Please test multiple small colonies in case of plasmid recombination. To make this collection available in a timely manner, a portion of this collection was not fully sequenced by Addgene. If an Addgene verified full plasmid sequence is not available, please contact us prior to placing an order to request the full sequence.
How to cite: TFORF2649 was a gift from Feng Zhang (Addgene plasmid # 142348 ; http://n2t.net/addgene:142348 ; RRID:Addgene_142348)
