>Addgene plasmid #142348 | TFORF2649 | depositor partial sequence | sequence record 279182 | Insert
ACCGCCACCATGGCGGCAGCAGCCGCTCTGAGGGCGCCTGCTCAGAGCAGTGTGACCTTTGAAGATGTGG
CTGTAAACTTTTCCCTGGAGGAATGGAGTCTTCTTAATGAGGCTCAGAGATGCCTGTACCGTGACGTGAT
GCTGGAGACCTTGACACTTATATCCTCCCTGGGTTGTTGGCATGGAGGGGAAGATGAGGCAGCACCTTCT
AAGCAGAGCACGTGTATACATATATACAAAGACCAGGGAGGTCATAGTGGAGAAAGGCCTTATGAGTGTG
GGGAATATAGGAAATTATTTAAGAACAAGTCCTGCCTCACTGAACCCAGAAGAGATCACAAACACAGGAA
TGTTCGCACTGGAGAAAGGCCTTATGAGTGCAGCAAATATGGGAAATTATTTCACCAAAAGCCTACACTC
CATATTCATGAGAGATTTCATACTGGGCAAAAGACCTATGAGTGCAGTGAGTGTGGAAAATCATTTCACC
AAAGCTCTTCACTCTTGCAGCGTCAGACACTTCACACTAGAGAAAGGCCTTATGAGTGTATTGAATGTGG
GAAAGCCTTTGCTGAAAAGTCCAGTCTCATTAACCACAGGAAAGTTCACTCTGGAGCAAAGCGTTATGAA
TGCAATGAATGTGGGAAGTCCTTTGCTTATACATCTAGTCTCATTAAACACAGGAGGATTCACACTGGAG
AGAGGCCTTATGAGTGCAGTGAATGTGGGAGATCCTTTGCTGAAAACTCCAGTCTTATTAAACACTTGAG
AGTTCACACAGGAGAAAGGCCTTATGAATGCGTTGAGTGTGGAAAATCATTTCGCCGAAGCTCTTCACTC
TTGCAGCATCAGAGAGTTCACACTAGAGAAAGGCCTTATGAATGTAGTGAATGTGGGAAATCCTTTAGCT
TAAGGTCCAACCTCATTCACCATCAGCGAGTTCATACTGGAGAAAGGCATGAGTGCGGGCAGTGTGGGAA
ATCCTTTAGCCGAAAATCTAGCCTTATTATACATCTGAGAGTTCACACTGGAGAAAGGCCTTATGAGTGC
AGTGACTGTGGGAAATCCTTTGCTGAAAACTCCAGCCTTATTAAACACTTGAGAGTTCACACTGGAGAAA
GGCCATATGAATGCATTGATTGTGGAAAATCATTTCGCCACAGTTCTTCGTTCCGTCGCCATCAGAGAGT
TCATACTGGAATGAGGCCTTATAAGTAGTAATGAACTAGTCCGTAACTTGAAAGTATTTCGATTTCTTGG
CTTTATATATCTTGTGGAAAGGACGAGGAGCGCTAGAATGGTCCGTCTCA
