>Addgene plasmid #142348 | TFORF2649 | depositor partial sequence | sequence record 279183 | Barcode
GGAGCGCTAGAATGGTCCGTCTCA
